>Addgene plasmid #98669 | TDP-43_CTD | addgene full sequence | sequence record 189264 | Addgene NGS Result
TAATACGACTCACTATAGGGGAATTGTGAGCGGATAACAATTCCCCTCTAGAAATAATTTTGTTTAACTT
TTGAAGGAGATATACCATGGGTAGCGACAAGATTCATCACCACCATCATCATGAGAACTTATACTTTCAA
GGCCATATGAACCGCCAACTGGAACGTTCCGGTCGTTTCGGTGGTAATCCGGGTGGTTTCGGCAACCAGG
GTGGCTTTGGCAATTCGCGTGGCGGTGGTGCCGGCTTGGGCAATAACCAAGGTTCCAATATGGGTGGCGG
TATGAACTTTGGTGCCTTCTCCATCAATCCGGCAATGATGGCGGCTGCACAAGCGGCGCTGCAGTCTAGC
TGGGGTATGATGGGCATGCTGGCGAGCCAGCAGAACCAGTCAGGCCCGAGCGGCAATAATCAGAATCAAG
GTAACATGCAGCGTGAACCGAATCAAGCGTTTGGTAGCGGTAACAATAGCTACAGCGGTAGCAACAGCGG
TGCGGCAATCGGCTGGGGTAGCGCAAGCAATGCGGGCAGCGGTAGCGGTTTCAACGGCGGCTTTGGTAGC
AGCATGGATAGCAAGAGCTCCGGTTGGGGCATGTAACTCGAGCCCCCTAGCATAACCCCTTGGGGCCTCT
AAACGGGTCTTGAGGGGTTTTTTGCCCCTGAGACGCGTCAATCGAGTTCGTACCTAAGGGCGACACCCCC
TAATTAGCCCGGGCGAAAGGCCCAGTCTTTCGACTGAGCCTTTCGTTTTATTTGATGCCTGGCAGTTCCC
TACTCTCGCATGGGGAGTCCCCACACTACCATCGGCGCTACGGCGTTTCACTTCTGAGTTCGGCATGGGG
TCAGGTGGGACCACCGCGCTACTGCCGCCAGGCAAACAAGGGGTGTTATGAGCCATATTCAGGTATAAAT
GGGCTCGCGATAATGTTCAGAATTGGTTAATTGGTTGTAACACTGACCCCTATTTGTTTATTTTTCTAAA
TACATTCAAATATGTATCCGCTCATGAGACAATAACCCTGATAAATGCTTCAATAATATTGAAAAAGGAA
GAATATGAGCCATATTCAACGGGAAACGTCGAGGCCGCGATTAAATTCCAACATGGATGCTGATTTATAT
GGGTATAAATGGGCTCGCGATAATGTCGGGCAATCAGGTGCGACAATCTATCGCTTGTATGGGAAGCCCG
ATGCGCCAGAGTTGTTTCTGAAACATGGCAAAGGTAGCGTTGCCAATGATGTTACAGATGAGATGGTCAG
ACTAAACTGGCTGACGGAATTTATGCCACTTCCGACCATCAAGCATTTTATCCGTACTCCTGATGATGCA
TGGTTACTCACCACTGCGATCCCCGGAAAAACAGCGTTCCAGGTATTAGAAGAATATCCTGATTCAGGTG
AAAATATTGTTGATGCGCTGGCAGTGTTCCTGCGCCGGTTGCACTCGATTCCTGTTTGTAATTGTCCTTT
TAACAGCGATCGCGTATTTCGCCTCGCTCAGGCGCAATCACGAATGAATAACGGTTTGGTTGATGCGAGT
GATTTTGATGACGAGCGTAATGGCTGGCCTGTTGAACAAGTCTGGAAAGAAATGCATAAACTTTTGCCAT
TCTCACCGGATTCAGTCGTCACTCATGGTGATTTCTCACTTGATAACCTTATTTTTGACGAGGGGAAATT
AATAGGTTGTATTGATGTTGGACGAGTCGGAATCGCAGACCGATACCAGGATCTTGCCATCCTATGGAAC
TGCCTCGGTGAGTTTTCTCCTTCATTACAGAAACGGCTTTTTCAAAAATATGGTATTGATAATCCTGATA
TGAATAAATTGCAATTTCATTTGATGCTCGATGAGTTTTTCTAAGCGGCGCGCCATCGAATGGCGCAAAA
CCTTTCGCGGTATGGCATGATAGCGCCCGGAAGAGAGTCAATTCAGGGTGGTGAATATGAAACCAGTAAC
GTTATACGATGTCGCAGAGTATGCCGGTGTCTCTTATCAGACCGTTTCCCGCGTGGTGAACCAGGCCAGC
CACGTTTCTGCGAAAACGCGGGAAAAAGTGGAAGCGGCGATGGCGGAGCTGAATTACATTCCCAACCGCG
TGGCACAACAACTGGCGGGCAAACAGTCGTTGCTGATTGGCGTTGCCACCTCCAGTCTGGCCCTGCACGC
GCCGTCGCAAATTGTCGCGGCGATTAAATCTCGCGCCGATCAACTGGGTGCCAGCGTGGTGGTGTCGATG
GTAGAACGAAGCGGCGTCGAAGCCTGTAAAGCGGCGGTGCACAATCTTCTCGCGCAACGCGTCAGTGGGC
TGATCATTAACTATCCGCTGGATGACCAGGATGCCATTGCTGTGGAAGCTGCCTGCACTAATGTTCCGGC
GTTATTTCTTGATGTCTCTGACCAGACACCCATCAACAGTATTATTTTCTCCCATGAGGACGGTACGCGA
CTGGGCGTGGAGCATCTGGTCGCATTGGGTCACCAGCAAATCGCGCTGTTAGCGGGCCCATTAAGTTCTG
TCTCGGCGCGTCTGCGTCTGGCTGGCTGGCATAAATATCTCACTCGCAATCAAATTCAGCCGATAGCGGA
ACGGGAAGGCGACTGGAGTGCCATGTCCGGTTTTCAACAAACCATGCAAATGCTGAATGAGGGCATCGTT
CCCACTGCGATGCTGGTTGCCAACGATCAGATGGCGCTGGGCGCAATGCGCGCCATTACCGAGTCCGGGC
TGCGCGTTGGTGCGGATATCTCGGTAGTGGGATACGACGATACCGAAGATAGCTCATGTTATATCCCGCC
GTTAACCACCATCAAACAGGATTTTCGCCTGCTGGGGCAAACCAGCGTGGACCGCTTGCTGCAACTCTCT
CAGGGCCAGGCGGTGAAGGGCAATCAGCTGTTGCCAGTCTCACTGGTGAAAAGAAAAACCACCCTGGCGC
CCAATACGCAAACCGCCTCTCCCCGCGCGTTGGCCGATTCATTAATGCAGCTGGCACGACAGGTTTCCCG
ACTGGAAAGCGGGCAGTGACTCATGACCAAAATCCCTTAACGTGAGTTACGCGCGCGTCGTTCCACTGAG
CGTCAGACCCCGTAGAAAAGATCAAAGGATCTTCTTGAGATCCTTTTTTTCTGCGCGTAATCTGCTGCTT
GCAAACAAAAAAACCACCGCTACCAGCGGTGGTTTGTTTGCCGGATCAAGAGCTACCAACTCTTTTTCCG
AAGGTAACTGGCTTCAGCAGAGCGCAGATACCAAATACTGTTCTTCTAGTGTAGCCGTAGTTAGCCCACC
ACTTCAAGAACTCTGTAGCACCGCCTACATACCTCGCTCTGCTAATCCTGTTACCAGTGGCTGCTGCCAG
TGGCGATAAGTCGTGTCTTACCGGGTTGGACTCAAGACGATAGTTACCGGATAAGGCGCAGCGGTCGGGC
TGAACGGGGGGTTCGTGCACACAGCCCAGCTTGGAGCGAACGACCTACACCGAACTGAGATACCTACAGC
GTGAGCTATGAGAAAGCGCCACGCTTCCCGAAGGGAGAAAGGCGGACAGGTATCCGGTAAGCGGCAGGGT
CGGAACAGGAGAGCGCACGAGGGAGCTTCCAGGGGGAAACGCCTGGTATCTTTATAGTCCTGTCGGGTTT
CGCCACCTCTGACTTGAGCGTCGATTTTTGTGATGCTCGTCAGGGGGGCGGAGCCTATGGAAAAACGCCA
GCAACGCGGCCTTTTTACGGTTCCTGGCCTTTTGCTGGCCTTTTGCTCACATGTTCTTTCCTGCGTTATC
CCCTGATTCTGTGGATAACCGTATTACCGCCTTTGAGTGAGCTGATACCGCTCGCCGCAGCCGAACGACC
GAGCGCAGCGAGTCAGTGAGCGAGGAAGCGGAAGGCGAGAGTAGGGAACTGCCAGGCATCAAACTAAGCA
GAAGGCCCCTGACGGATGGCCTTTTTGCGTTTCTACAAACTCTTTCTGTGTTGTAAAACGACGGCCAGTC
TTAAGCTCGGGCCCCCTGGGCGGTTCTGATAACGAGTAATCGTTAATCCGCAAATAACGTAAAAACCCGC
TTCGGCGGGTTTTTTTATGGGGGGAGTTTAGGGAAAGAGCATTTGTCAGAATATTTAAGGGCGCCTGTCA
CTTTGCTTGATATATGAGAATTATTTAACCTTATAAATGAGAAAAAAGCAACGCACTTTAAATAAGATAC
GTTGCTTTTTCGATTGATGAACACCTATAATTAAACTATTCATCTATTATTTATGATTTTTTGTATATAC
AATATTTCTAGTTTGTTAAAGAGAATTAAGAAAATAAATCTCGAAAATAATAAAGGGAAAATCAGTTTTT
GATATCAAAATTATACATGTCAACGATAATACAAAATATAATACAAACTATAAGATGTTATCAGTATTTA
TTATGCATTTAGAATAAATTTTGTGTCGCCCTTCCGCGAAAT
Features (pLannotate 1.2.2; 14 found; start..end, strand, type, name):
      1..19      +  promoter       T7 promoter: promoter for bacteriophage T7 RNA polymerase
     20..44      +  protein_bind   lac operator: The lac repressor binds to the lac operator to inhibit transcription in E. coli. This inhibition can be relieved by adding lactose or isopropyl-β-D-thiogalactopyranoside (IPTG). lac repressor encoded by lacI
     84..593     +  CDS            TARDBP (fragment): TADBP_HUMAN - Also known as TDP43. Experimental evidence at protein level: Swiss-Prot protein existence level 1. RNA-binding protein that is involved in various steps of RNA biogenesis and processing (PubMed:23519609). Preferentially binds, via its two RNA recognition motifs RRM1 and RRM2, to GU-repeats on RNA molecules predominantly localized within long introns and in the 3'UTR of mRNAs (PubMed:23519609, PubMed:24240615, PubMed:24464995). In turn, regulates the splicing of many non-coding and protein-coding RNAs including proteins involved in neuronal survival, as well as mRNAs that encode p
    607..654     +  terminator     T7 terminator: transcription terminator for bacteriophage T7 RNA polymerase
    714..754     -  terminator     rrnB T1 terminator (fragment): transcription terminator T1 from the E. coli rrnB gene
    756..871     -  ncRNA          5S rRNA: Accession: RF00001 - 5S ribosomal RNA
    902..926     +  CDS            KanR (fragment): aminoglycoside phosphotransferase; aph(3')-Ia; confers resistance to kanamycin in bacteria or G418 (Geneticin®) in eukaryotes
    956..1052    +  promoter       AmpR promoter (fragment): bla
   1055..1864    +  CDS            KanR: aminoglycoside phosphotransferase; aph(3')-Ia; confers resistance to kanamycin in bacteria or G418 (Geneticin®) in eukaryotes
   1873..1946    +  promoter       lacI promoter (fragment): lacI
   1947..3026    +  CDS            lacI: LACI_ECOLI - Experimental evidence at protein level: Swiss-Prot protein existence level 1. Repressor of the lactose operon. Binds allolactose as an inducer. From Escherichia coli (strain K12).
   3115..3703    +  rep_origin     ori: high-copy-number ColE1/pMB1/pBR322/pUC origin of replication
   3928..3945    +  terminator     rrnB T2 terminator (fragment): transcription terminator T2 from the E. coli rrnB gene
   3970..3989    -  CDS            lacZα (fragment): LacZα fragment of β-galactosidase; lacZ fragment
