[The description below was written by a language model from this plasmid's Addgene catalogue record and pLannotate feature annotations shown in this document.]
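Description:
TDP-43_CTD is a bacterial expression plasmid built on the pJ411 backbone for producing the C-terminal domain of human TDP-43 (gene TARDBP) in E. coli. It replicates from a high-copy ColE1/pUC-type origin and is selected with kanamycin through an aph(3')-Ia aminoglycoside phosphotransferase gene that the annotation places downstream of a bla-type promoter fragment. The sequenced record is about 4.5 kb.

The expression cassette is a standard T7/lac arrangement. A T7 promoter is followed directly by a lac operator, then the coding region, then a T7 terminator. The plasmid also carries its own lacI gene with its promoter, so Lac repressor sits on the operator and keeps transcription low until IPTG or lactose is added. Expression requires a host that supplies T7 RNA polymerase. The annotated insert is only a fragment of TARDBP of roughly 500 nt, consistent with the low-complexity C-terminal domain alone, without the N-terminal region or the two RNA recognition motifs. The catalogue lists an N-terminal 6xHis tag contributed by the backbone for affinity purification. The feature table does not annotate this tag separately, and the cloning sites are recorded as unknown. Fragments of rrnB terminators and a 5S rRNA element flank the cassettes and probably insulate them from read-through transcription, while short KanR and lacZα fragments appear to be backbone remnants.

The plasmid is used to make recombinant TDP-43 C-terminal domain, and the associated publication concerns phase separation mediated by alpha-helical structure in this domain and its disruption by ALS-associated mutations.
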