Addgene plasmid #98669: TDP-43_CTD
Purpose: Expresses 6xHis-tagged C-terminal domain of TDP-43
Depositing lab: Nicolas Fawzi. Depositing organization: Brown University. Publication: ALS Mutations Disrupt Phase Separation Mediated by alpha-Helical Structure in the TDP-43 Low-Complexity C-Terminal Domain. Conicella AE, Zerze GH, Mittal J, Fawzi NL. Structure. 2016 Sep 6;24(9):1537-49. doi: 10.1016/j.str.2016.07.007. Epub 2016 Aug 18. PubMed 27545621.
Backbone
  Vector backbone: pJ411
  Vector type: Bacterial Expression
Growth in bacteria
  Bacterial resistance: Kanamycin, 50 μg/mL
  Growth temperature: 37°C
  Growth strain: DH5alpha
  Copy number: High Copy
Gene/Insert
  Gene/Insert name: TDP-43
  Species: H. sapiens (human)
  Entrez Gene: TARDBP (a.k.a. ALS10, TDP-43)
  Tag / fusion protein: 6xHis (N terminal on backbone)
  Cloning method: Restriction Enzyme; 5′ cloning site Unknown (unknown if destroyed); 3′ cloning site Unknown (unknown if destroyed)
Terms and licenses: Academic/Nonprofit Terms; Industry Terms: Not Available to Industry
How to cite: TDP-43_CTD was a gift from Nicolas Fawzi (Addgene plasmid # 98669 ; http://n2t.net/addgene:98669 ; RRID:Addgene_98669)
